>Addgene plasmid #13137 | pc3XB-ZF38 | depositor full sequence | sequence record 7486 | Author sequence
GACGGATCGGGAGATCTCCCGATCCCCTATGGTGCACTCTCAGTACAATCTGCTCTGATGCCGCATAGTT
AAGCCAGTATCTGCTCCCTGCTTGTGTGTTGGAGGTCGCTGAGTAGTGCGCGAGCAAAATTTAAGCTACA
ACAAGGCAAGGCTTGACCGACAATTGCATGAAGAATCTGCTTAGGGTTAGGCGTTTTGCGCTGCTTCGCG
ATGTACGGGCCAGATATACGCGTTGACATTGATTATTGACTAGTTATTAATAGTAATCAATTACGGGGTC
ATTAGTTCATAGCCCATATATGGAGTTCCGCGTTACATAACTTACGGTAAATGGCCCGCCTGGCTGACCG
CCCAACGACCCCCGCCCATTGACGTCAATAATGACGTATGTTCCCATAGTAACGCCAATAGGGACTTTCC
ATTGACGTCAATGGGTGGAGTATTTACGGTAAACTGCCCACTTGGCAGTACATCAAGTGTATCATATGCC
AAGTACGCCCCCTATTGACGTCAATGACGGTAAATGGCCCGCCTGGCATTATGCCCAGTACATGACCTTA
TGGGACTTTCCTACTTGGCAGTACATCTACGTATTAGTCATCGCTATTACCATGGTGATGCGGTTTTGGC
AGTACATCAATGGGCGTGGATAGCGGTTTGACTCACGGGGATTTCCAAGTCTCCACCCCATTGACGTCAA
TGGGAGTTTGTTTTGGCACCAAAATCAACGGGACTTTCCAAAATGTCGTAACAACTCCGCCCCATTGACG
CAAATGGGCGGTAGGCGTGTACGGTGGGAGGTCTATATAAGCAGAGCTCTCTGGCTAACTAGAGAACCCA
CTGCTTACTGGCTTATCGAAATTAATACGACTCACTATAGGGAGACCCAAGCTGGCTAGCGTTTAAACGG
GCCCTCTAGACCCGGGGAGAAGAAATTTGCCTGCCCTGAGTGTCCTAAGCGCTTCATGCGTAGCGACAAC
CTGACACGTCATATCAAGACCCACACCGGTGGATCCTCTGCACAGTAGTAAGCTTAAGTTTAAACCGCTG
ATCAGCCTCGACTGTGCCTTCTAGTTGCCAGCCATCTGTTGTTTGCCCCTCCCCCGTGCCTTCCTTGACC
CTGGAAGGTGCCACTCCCACTGTCCTTTCCTAATAAAATGAGGAAATTGCATCGCATTGTCTGAGTAGGT
GTCATTCTATTCTGGGGGGTGGGGTGGGGCAGGACAGCAAGGGGGAGGATTGGGAAGACAATAGCAGGCA
TGCTGGGGATGCGGTGGGCTCTATGGCTTCTGAGGCGGAAAGAACCAGCTGGGGCTCTAGGGGGTATCCC
C
[124 nt withheld, positions 1332-1455]
C
[91 nt withheld, positions 1457-1547]
A
[49 nt withheld, positions 1549-1597]
CCTTTGACGTTGGAGTCCACGTTCTTT
[37 nt withheld, positions 1625-1661]
ACCCTATCTCGGTCTATTCTTTTGATTTATAAGGGATTTTGCCGATTTCGGCCTATTGGTTAAAAAATGA
GCTGATTTAACAAAAATTTAACGCGAATTAATTCTGTGGAATGTGTGTCAGTTAGGGTGTGGAAAGTCCC
CAGGCTCCCCAGCAGGCAGAAGTATGCAAAGCATGCATCTCAATTAGTCAGCAACCAGGTGTGGAAAGTC
CCCAGGCTCCCCAGCAGGCAGAAGTATGCAAAGCATGCATCTCAATTAGTCAGCAACCATAGTCCCGCCC
CTAACTCCGCCCATCCCGCCCCTAACTCCGCCCAGTTCCGCCCATTCTCCGCCCCATGGCTGACTAATTT
TTTTTATTTATGCAGAGGCCGAGGCCGCCTCTGCCTCTGAGCTATTCCAGAAGTAGTGAGGAGGCTTTTT
TGGAGGCCTAGGCTTTTGCAAAAAGCTCCCGGCCGGGAGCTTGTATATCCATTTTCGGATCTGATCAAGA
GACAGGATGAGGATCGTTTCGCATGATTGAACAAGATGGATTGCACGCAGGTTCTCCGGCCGCTTGGGTG
GAGAGGCTATTCGGCTATGACTGGGCACAACAGACAATCGGCTGCTCTGATGCCGCCGTGTTCCGGCTGT
CAGCGCAGGGGCGCCCGGTTCTTTTTGTCAAGACCGACCTGTCCGGTGCCCTGAATGAACTGCAGGACGA
GGCAGCGCGGCTATCGTGGCTGGCCACGACGGGCGTTCCTTGCGCAGCTGTGCTCGACGTTGTCACTGAA
GCGGGAAGGGACTGGCTGCTATTGGGCGAAGTGCCGGGGCAGGATCTCCTGTCATCTCACCTTGCTCCTG
CCGAGAAAGTATCCATCATGGCTGATGCAATGCGGCGGCTGCATACGCTTGATCCGGCTACCTGCCCATT
CGACCACCAAGCGAAACATCGCATCGAGCGAGCACGTACTCGGATGGAAGCCGGTCTTGTCGATCAGGAT
GATCTGGACGAAGAGCATCAGGGGCTCGCGCCAGCCGAACTGTTCGCCAGGCTCAAGGCGCGCATGCCCG
ACGGCGAGGATCTCGTCGTGACCCATGGCGATGCCTGCTTGCCGAATATCATGGTGGAAAATGGCCGCTT
TTCTGGATTCATCGACTGTGGCCGGCTGGGTGTGGCGGACCGCTATCAGGACATAGCGTTGGCTACCCGT
GATATTGCTGAAGAGCTTGGCGGCGAATGGGCTGACCGCTTCCTCGTGCTTTACGGTATCGCCGCTCCCG
ATTCGCAGCGCATCGCCTTCTATCGCCTTCTTGACGAGTTCTTCTGAGCGGGACTCTGGGGTTCGAAATG
ACCGACCAAGCGACGCCCAACCTGCCATCACGAGATTTCGATTCCACCGCCGCCTTCTATGAAAGGTTGG
GCTTCGGAATCGTTTTCCGGGACGCCGGCTGGATGATCCTCCAGCGCGGGGATCTCATGCTGGAGTTCTT
CGCCCACCCCAACTTGTTTATTGCAGCTTATAATGGTTACAAATAAAGCAATAGCATCACAAATTTCACA
AATAAAGCATTTTTTTCACTGCATTCTAGTTGTGGTTTGTCCAAACTCATCAATGTATCTTATCATGTCT
GTATACCGTCGACCTCTAGCTAGAGCTTGGCGTAATCATGGTCATAGCTGTTTCCTGTGTGAAATTGTTA
TCCGCTCACAATTCCACACAACATACGAGCCGGAAGCATAAAGTGTAAAGCCTGGGGTGCCTAATGAGTG
AGCTAACTCACATTAATTGCGTTGCGCTCACTGCCCGCTTTCCAGTCGGGAAACCTGTCGTGCCAGCTGC
ATTAATGAATCGGCCAACGCGCGGGGAGAGGCGGTTTGCGTATTGGGCGCTCTTCCGCTTCCTCGCTCAC
TGACTCGCTGCGCTCGGTCGTTCGGCTGCGGCGAGCGGTATCAGCTCACTCAAAGGCGGTAATACGGTTA
TCCACAGAATCAGGGGATAACGCAGGAAAGAACATGTGAGCAAAAGGCCAGCAAAAGGCCAGGAACCGTA
AAAAGGCCGCGTTGCTGGCGTTTTTCCATAGGCTCCGCCCCCCTGACGAGCATCACAAAAATCGACGCTC
AAGTCAGAGGTGGCGAAACCCGACAGGACTATAAAGATACCAGGCGTTTCCCCCTGGAAGCTCCCTCGTG
CGCTCTCCTGTTCCGACCCTGCCGCTTACCGGATACCTGTCCGCCTTTCTCCCTTCGGGAAGCGTGGCGC
TTTCTCATAGCTCACGCTGTAGGTATCTCAGTTCGGTGTAGGTCGTTCGCTCCAAGCTGGGCTGTGTGCA
CGAACCCCCCGTTCAGCCCGACCGCTGCGCCTTATCCGGTAACTATCGTCTTGAGTCCAACCCGGTAAGA
CACGACTTATCGCCACTGGCAGCAGCCACTGGTAACAGGATTAGCAGAGCGAGGTATGTAGGCGGTGCTA
CAGAGTTCTTGAAGTGGTGGCCTAACTACGGCTACACTAGAAGAACAGTATTTGGTATCTGCGCTCTGCT
GAAGCCAGTTACCTTCGGAAAAAGAGTTGGTAGCTCTTGATCCGGCAAACAAACCACCGCTGGTAGCGGT
TTTTTTGTTTGCAAGCAGCAGATTACGCGCAGAAAAAAAGGATCTCAAGAAGATCCTTTGATCTTTTCTA
CGGGGTCTGACGCTCAGTGGAACGAAAACTCACGTTAAGGGATTTTGGTCATGAGATTATCAAAAAGGAT
CTTCACCTAGATCCTTTTAAATTAAAAATGAAGTTTTAAATCAATCTAAAGTATATATGAGTAAACTTGG
TCTGACAGTTACCAATGCTTAATCAGTGAGGCACCTATCTCAGCGATCTGTCTATTTCGTTCATCCATAG
TTGCCTGACTCCCCGTCGTGTAGATAACTACGATACGGGAGGGCTTACCATCTGGCCCCAGTGCTGCAAT
GATACCGCGAGACCCACGCTCACCGGCTCCAGATTTATCAGCAATAAACCAGCCAGCCGGAAGGGCCGAG
CGCAGAAGTGGTCCTGCAACTTTATCCGCCTCCATCCAGTCTATTAATTGTTGCCGGGAAGCTAGAGTAA
GTAGTTCGCCAGTTAATAGTTTGCGCAACGTTGTTGCCATTGCTACAGGCATCGTGGTGTCACGCTCGTC
GTTTGGTATGGCTTCATTCAGCTCCGGTTCCCAACGATCAAGGCGAGTTACATGATCCCCCATGTTGTGC
AAAAAAGCGGTTAGCTCCTTCGGTCCTCCGATCGTTGTCAGAAGTAAGTTGGCCGCAGTGTTATCACTCA
TGGTTATGGCAGCACTGCATAATTCTCTTACTGTCATGCCATCCGTAAGATGCTTTTCTGTGACTGGTGA
GTACTCAACCAAGTCATTCTGAGAATAGTGTATGCGGCGACCGAGTTGCTCTTGCCCGGCGTCAATACGG
GATAATACCGCGCCACATAGCAGAACTTTAAAAGTGCTCATCATTGGAAAACGTTCTTCGGGGCGAAAAC
TCTCAAGGATCTTACCGCTGTTGAGATCCAGTTCGATGTAACCCACTCGTGCACCCAACTGATCTTCAGC
ATCTTTTACTTTCACCAGCGTTTCTGGGTGAGCAAAAACAGGAAGGCAAAATGCCGCAAAAAAGGGAATA
AGGGCGACACGGAAATGTTGAATACTCATACTCTTCCTTTTTCAATATTATTGAAGCATTTATCAGGGTT
ATTGTCTCATGAGCGGATACATATTTGAATGTATTTAGAAAAATAAACAAATAGGGGTTCCGCGCACATT
TCCCCGAAAAGTGCCACCTGACGTC
Features (pLannotate 1.2.2; 20 found; start..end, strand, type, name):
     28..80      -  misc_feature   bom (fragment): basis of mobility region from pBR322
    235..614     +  enhancer       CMV enhancer: human cytomegalovirus immediate early enhancer
    615..818     +  promoter       CMV promoter: human cytomegalovirus (CMV) immediate early promoter
    814..847     +  LTR            5' LTR (truncated) (fragment): truncated 5' long terminal repeat (LTR) from HIV-1
    863..881     +  promoter       T7 promoter: promoter for bacteriophage T7 RNA polymerase
    906..1010    +  CDS            egr1 (fragment): EGR1_XENTR - Also known as egr From Xenopus tropicalis (Western clawed frog) (Silurana tropicalis).
   1062..1286    +  polyA_signal   bGH poly(A) signal: bovine growth hormone polyadenylation signal
   1290..1311    +  promoter       SV40 promoter (fragment): SV40 enhancer and early promoter
   1332..1760    +  rep_origin     f1 ori (sequence partly withheld): f1 bacteriophage origin of replication; arrow indicates direction of (+) strand synthesis
   1774..2103    +  promoter       SV40 promoter: SV40 enhancer and early promoter
   2174..2965    +  CDS            neo: KKA2_KLEPN - Also known as kan, nptII. Experimental evidence at protein level: Swiss-Prot protein existence level 1. Resistance to kanamycin, neomycin, paromomycin, ribostamycin, butirosin and gentamicin B. From Klebsiella pneumoniae.
   2989..3147    +  CDS            ble (fragment): BLE_KLEPN - Experimental evidence at protein level: Swiss-Prot protein existence level 1. Binding protein with a strong affinity to the bleomycin family of antibiotics. Binds to CL990; an antimitotic-antibiotic compound. From Klebsiella pneumoniae.
   3142..3263    +  polyA_signal   SV40 poly(A) signal: SV40 polyadenylation signal
   3336..3352    -  protein_bind   lac operator: The lac repressor binds to the lac operator to inhibit transcription in E. coli. This inhibition can be relieved by adding lactose or isopropyl-β-D-thiogalactopyranoside (IPTG). lac repressor encoded by lacI
   3360..3390    -  promoter       lac promoter: promoter for the E. coli lac operon
   3405..3426    -  protein_bind   CAP binding site: CAP binding activates transcription in the presence of cAMP. E. coli catabolite activator protein
   3439..3531    -  CDS            lacI (fragment): lac repressor; lacI; The lac repressor binds to the lac operator to inhibit transcription in E. coli. This inhibition can be relieved by adding lactose or isopropyl-β-D-thiogalactopyranoside (IPTG).
   3714..4299    -  rep_origin     ori: high-copy-number ColE1/pMB1/pBR322/pUC origin of replication
   4470..5330    -  CDS            AmpR: β-lactamase; bla; confers resistance to ampicillin, carbenicillin, and related antibiotics
   5331..5435    -  promoter       AmpR promoter: bla
