[The description below was written by a language model from this plasmid's Addgene catalogue record and pLannotate feature annotations shown in this document.]
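Description:
pc3XB-ZF38 is a module-archive plasmid from the Zinc Finger Consortium Modular Assembly Kit v1.0. It carries the coding sequence for a single engineered zinc finger in pc3XB, a modified version of the pcDNA3 mammalian expression vector. The roughly 90 bp ZF38 insert encodes one Cys2His2 finger derived from the Sangamo module set and is recorded as recognising the DNA triplet GAG. It lies between XbaI and BamHI sites, both preserved. This lets the finger be excised or joined to other kit modules by restriction-based cloning to build multi-finger arrays. The automated annotation labels this region as an egr1 fragment, which most likely reflects similarity to the EGR1/Zif268-type finger framework rather than a genuine Xenopus gene.

The insert sits downstream of the CMV immediate-early enhancer and promoter and a T7 promoter (also the sequencing primer site), and is followed by the bGH polyadenylation signal. A separate SV40 early promoter drives the neo gene, terminated by an SV40 poly(A) signal, for G418 selection in mammalian cells. In E. coli the plasmid is maintained through a high-copy ColE1/pUC-type origin with ampicillin resistance from bla, and an f1 origin is also present. Short hits annotated as an HIV-1 LTR fragment, ble, lacI and lac promoter elements are probably backbone remnants or annotation artefacts and have no stated role.

Although the backbone is a mammalian expression vector, the associated publication describes standardised reagents for engineering zinc finger nucleases by modular assembly. The plasmid therefore serves mainly as a source of one finger module for assembling custom DNA-binding domains.
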