>Addgene plasmid #13137 | pc3XB-ZF38 | addgene partial sequence | sequence record 19521 | CMV-F 5'-CGCAAATGGGCGGTAGGCGTG-3'
AGCTCTCTGGCTAACTAGAGAACCCACTGCTTACTGGCTTATCGAAATTAATACGACTCACTATAGGGAG
ACCCAAGCTGGCTAGCGTTTAAACGGGCCCTCTAGACCCGGGGAGAAGAAATTTGCCTGCCCTGAGTGTC
CTAAGCGCTTCATGCGTAGCGACAACCTGACACGTCATATCAAGACCCACACCGGTGGATCCTCTGCACA
GTAGTAAGCTTAAGTTTAAACCGCTGATCAGCCTCGACTGTGCCTTCTAGTTGCCAGCCATCTGTTGTTT
GCCCCTCCCCCGTGCCTTCCTTGACCCTGGAAGGTGCCACTCCCACTGTCCTTTCCTAATAAAATGAGGA
AATTGCATCGCATTGTCTGAGTAGGTGTCATTCTATTCTGGGGGGTGGGGTGGGGCAGGACAGCAAGGGG
GAGGATTGGGAAGACAATAGCAGGCATGCTGGGGATGCGGTGGGCTCTATGGCTTCTGAGGCGGAAAGAA
CCAGCTGGGGCTCTAGGGGGTATCCCC
[117 nt withheld, positions 518-634]
GCACGTTCGCCGGCTTTCCCCGTCAAGCTCTA
