Addgene plasmid #13137: pc3XB-ZF38
Depositing lab: Keith Joung. Depositing organization: Massachusetts General Hospital. Publication: Standardized reagents and protocols for engineering zinc finger nucleases by modular assembly. Wright DA, Thibodeau-Beganny S, Sander JD, Winfrey RJ, Hirsh AS, Eichtinger M, Fu F, Porteus MH, Dobbs D, Voytas DF, Joung JK. Nat Protoc. 2006;1(3):1637-52. doi: 10.1038/nprot.2006.259 PubMed 17406455.
Backbone
  Vector backbone: pc3XB
  Backbone manufacturer: Modified Invitrogen pcDNA3
  Backbone size w/o insert (bp): 5400
  Vector type: Mammalian Expression
  Selectable markers: Neomycin (select with G418)
Growth in bacteria
  Bacterial resistance: Ampicillin, 100 μg/mL
  Growth temperature: 37°C
  Growth strain: XL1 Blue
  Copy number: High Copy
Gene/Insert
  Gene/Insert name: ZF38
  Insert size (bp): 90
  Cloning method: Restriction Enzyme; 5′ cloning site XbaI (not destroyed); 3′ cloning site BamHI (not destroyed)
  Sequencing primers: 5′ T7
Terms and licenses: Academic/Nonprofit Terms; Industry Terms: Not Available to Industry
Depositor comments: Part of the Zinc Finger Consortium Modular Assembly Kit v1.0. Finger protein sequence: PGEKKFACPECPKRFMRSDNLTRHIKTH. Target DNA sequence: GAG. This zinc finger is derived from the Sangamo module set.
How to cite: pc3XB-ZF38 was a gift from Keith Joung (Addgene plasmid # 13137 ; http://n2t.net/addgene:13137 ; RRID:Addgene_13137)
